>Addgene plasmid #183383 | pET28_canine-Caspase-1/4_enzymatic-domain | addgene full sequence | sequence record 361192 | Addgene NGS Result
CGCCGCAGCCGAACGACCGAGCGCAGCGAGTCAGTGAGCGAGGAAGCGGAAGAGCGCCTGATGCGGTATT
TTCTCCTTACGCATCTGTGCGGTATTTCACACCGCAATGGTGCACTCTCAGTACAATCTGCTCTGATGCC
GCATAGTTAAGCCAGTATACACTCCGCTATCGCTACGTGACTGGGTCATGGCTGCGCCCCGACACCCGCC
AACACCCGCTGACGCGCCCTGACGGGCTTGTCTGCTCCCGGCATCCGCTTACAGACAAGCTGTGACCGTC
TCCGGGAGCTGCATGTGTCAGAGGTTTTCACCGTCATCACCGAAACGCGCGAGGCAGCTGCGGTAAAGCT
CATCAGCGTGGTCGTGAAGCGATTCACAGATGTCTGCCTGTTCATCCGCGTCCAGCTCGTTGAGTTTCTC
CAGAAGCGTTAATGTCTGGCTTCTGATAAAGCGGGCCATGTTAAGGGCGGTTTTTTCCTGTTTGGTCACT
GATGCCTCCGTGTAAGGGGGATTTCTGTTCATGGGGGTAATGATACCGATGAAACGAGAGAGGATGCTCA
CGATACGGGTTACTGATGATGAACATGCCCGGTTACTGGAACGTTGTGAGGGTAAACAACTGGCGGTATG
GATGCGGCGGGACCAGAGAAAAATCACTCAGGGTCAATGCCAGCGCTTCGTTAATACAGATGTAGGTGTT
CCACAGGGTAGCCAGCAGCATCCTGCGATGCAGATCCGGAACATAATGGTGCAGGGCGCTGACTTCCGCG
TTTCCAGACTTTACGAAACACGGAAACCGAAGACCATTCATGTTGTTGCTCAGGTCGCAGACGTTTTGCA
GCAGCAGTCGCTTCACGTTCGCTCGCGTATCGGTGATTCATTCTGCTAACCAGTAAGGCAACCCCGCCAG
CCTAGCCGGGTCCTCAACGACAGGAGCACGATCATGCGCACCCGTGGGGCCGCCATGCCGGCGATAATGG
CCTGCTTCTCGCCGAAACGTTTGGTGGCGGGACCAGTGACGAAGGCTTGAGCGAGGGCGTGCAAGATTCC
GAATACCGCAAGCGACAGGCCGATCATCGTCGCGCTCCAGCGAAAGCGGTCCTCGCCGAAAATGACCCAG
AGCGCTGCCGGCACCTGTCCTACGAGTTGCATGATAAAGAAGACAGTCATAAGTGCGGCGACGATAGTCA
TGCCCCGCGCCCACCGGAAGGAGCTGACTGGGTTGAAGGCTCTCAAGGGCATCGGTCGAGATCCCGGTGC
CTAATGAGTGAGCTAACTTACATTAATTGCGTTGCGCTCACTGCCCGCTTTCCAGTCGGGAAACCTGTCG
TGCCAGCTGCATTAATGAATCGGCCAACGCGCGGGGAGAGGCGGTTTGCGTATTGGGCGCCAGGGTGGTT
TTTCTTTTCACCAGTGAGACGGGCAACAGCTGATTGCCCTTCACCGCCTGGCCCTGAGAGAGTTGCAGCA
AGCGGTCCACGCTGGTTTGCCCCAGCAGGCGAAAATCCTGTTTGATGGTGGTTAACGGCGGGATATAACA
TGAGCTGTCTTCGGTATCGTCGTATCCCACTACCGAGATATCCGCACCAACGCGCAGCCCGGACTCGGTA
ATGGCGCGCATTGCGCCCAGCGCCATCTGATCGTTGGCAACCAGCATCGCAGTGGGAACGATGCCCTCAT
TCAGCATTTGCATGGTTTGTTGAAAACCGGACATGGCACTCCAGTCGCCTTCCCGTTCCGCTATCGGCTG
AATTTGATTGCGAGTGAGATATTTATGCCAGCCAGCCAGACGCAGACGCGCCGAGACAGAACTTAATGGG
CCCGCTAACAGCGCGATTTGCTGGTGACCCAATGCGACCAGATGCTCCACGCCCAGTCGCGTACCGTCTT
CATGGGAGAAAATAATACTGTTGATGGGTGTCTGGTCAGAGACATCAAGAAATAACGCCGGAACATTAGT
GCAGGCAGCTTCCACAGCAATGGCATCCTGGTCATCCAGCGGATAGTTAATGATCAGCCCACTGACGCGT
TGCGCGAGAAGATTGTGCACCGCCGCTTTACAGGCTTCGACGCCGCTTCGTTCTACCATCGACACCACCA
CGCTGGCACCCAGTTGATCGGCGCGAGATTTAATCGCCGCGACAATTTGCGACGGCGCGTGCAGGGCCAG
ACTGGAGGTGGCAACGCCAATCAGCAACGACTGTTTGCCCGCCAGTTGTTGTGCCACGCGGTTGGGAATG
TAATTCAGCTCCGCCATCGCCGCTTCCACTTTTTCCCGCGTTTTCGCAGAAACGTGGCTGGCCTGGTTCA
CCACGCGGGAAACGGTCTGATAAGAGACACCGGCATACTCTGCGACATCGTATAACGTTACTGGTTTCAC
ATTCACCACCCTGAATTGACTCTCTTCCGGGCGCTATCATGCCATACCGCGAAAGGTTTTGCGCCATTCG
ATGGTGTCCGGGATCTCGACGCTCTCCCTTATGCGACTCCTGCATTAGGAAGCAGCCCAGTAGTAGGTTG
AGGCCGTTGAGCACCGCCGCCGCAAGGAATGGTGCATGCAAGGAGATGGCGCCCAACAGTCCCCCGGCCA
CGGGGCCTGCCACCATACCCACGCCGAAACAAGCGCTCATGAGCCCGAAGTGGCGAGCCCGATCTTCCCC
ATCGGTGATGTCGGCGATATAGGCGCCAGCAACCGCACCTGTGGCGCCGGTGATGCCGGCCACGATGCGT
CCGGCGTAGAGGATCGAGATCTCGATCCCGCGAAATTAATACGACTCACTATAGGGGAATTGTGAGCGGA
TAACAATTCCCCTCTAGAAATAATTTTGTTTAACTTTAAGAAGGAGATATACCATGGGCAGCAGCCATCA
TCATCATCATCACAGCAGCGGCCTGGTGCCGCGCGGCAGCCATATGGAAAACCTGTATTTTCAGGGCGGA
TCCACTCTGAAGTTATGCCCACCCGAGACGTTTGTAAAGATGTATAAAGAGAAGGCTGAGGAGATTTACC
CTATCAAGGAGCGCAAGGACCGCACACGTTTAGCATTGATTATTTGTAACATCGAATTTGATCATCTGAG
TACCCGTGATGGCGCTGAATTAGACATTGCTGGGATGGAGTCCCTGCTTGAGGGGTTAGGGTATTCGGTT
GTGGTCAAGCGTAAATTAACTGCCAAGGGAATGGAATCCGTCTTACGTGAGTTTGCTGCGCGTCCGGAGC
ATAAATCATCAGACTCAACCTTTCTGGTACTGATGTCTCACGGAATTTTAAATGGTATCTGCGGGACTGC
GCATTCAGTTGAGAACCCAGATGTCCTTGCTTACGATACAATCTTCCAAATCTTTAATAACCGTCATTGT
TTGAATTTAAAGGATAAACCGAAGGTTATCATTATTCAGGCTTGCCGTGGAGAGAACCCTGGGGAATTAT
GGGTTTCTGATTCGCCAAAGGCGAGCACAGACTCCTGGACCCACCAACCTCTTATGTTACAATCAGACGC
AATTCATAAGGTTCACGTCGAAAAGGATTTCATTGCGTTCTGTTCCTCCACGCCTCATAACGTAAGCTGG
CGTCACATCACCAAAGGATCTTTGTTCATCGCGCAGCTTATTACTTGTTTTCAAAAGTACTCATGGTGTT
GCCATCTTGAAGGCGTTTTTCGCAAGGTGCAACAGTCTTTCGAGAAGCCTGACGTAAAAGCCCAGATGCC
CACAATCGAGCGTGTTAGCATGACACGTTACTTCTACTTGTTTCCAGGTCACTAAGAATTCGAGCTCCGT
CGACAAGCTTGCGGCCGCACTCGAGCACCACCACCACCACCACTGAGATCCGGCTGCTAACAAAGCCCGA
AAGGAAGCTGAGTTGGCTGCTGCCACCGCTGAGCAATAACTAGCATAACCCCTTGGGGCCTCTAAACGGG
TCTTGAGGGGTTTTTTGCTGAAAGGAGGAACTATATCCGGATTGGCGAATGGG
[124 nt withheld, positions 3974-4097]
C
[91 nt withheld, positions 4099-4189]
A
[49 nt withheld, positions 4191-4239]
CCTTTGACGTTGGAGTCCACGTTCTTT
[37 nt withheld, positions 4267-4303]
ACCCTATCTCGGTCTATTCTTTTGATTTATAAGGGATTTTGCCGATTTCGGCCTATTGGTTAAAAAATGA
GCTGATTTAACAAAAATTTAACGCGAATTTTAACAAAATATTAACGCTTACAATTTAGGTGGCACTTTTC
GGGGAAATGTGCGCGGAACCCCTATTTGTTTATTTTTCTAAATACATTCAAATATGTATCCGCTCATGAA
TTAATTCTTAGAAAAACTCATCGAGCATCAAATGAAACTGCAATTTATTCATATCAGGATTATCAATACC
ATATTTTTGAAAAAGCCGTTTCTGTAATGAAGGAGAAAACTCACCGAGGCAGTTCCATAGGATGGCAAGA
TCCTGGTATCGGTCTGCGATTCCGACTCGTCCAACATCAATACAACCTATTAATTTCCCCTCGTCAAAAA
TAAGGTTATCAAGTGAGAAATCACCATGAGTGACGACTGAATCCGGTGAGAATGGCAAAAGTTTATGCAT
TTCTTTCCAGACTTGTTCAACAGGCCAGCCATTACGCTCGTCATCAAAATCACTCGCATCAACCAAACCG
TTATTCATTCGTGATTGCGCCTGAGCGAGACGAAATACGCGATCGCTGTTAAAAGGACAATTACAAACAG
GAATCGAATGCAACCGGCGCAGGAACACTGCCAGCGCATCAACAATATTTTCACCTGAATCAGGATATTC
TTCTAATACCTGGAATGCTGTTTTCCCGGGGATCGCAGTGGTGAGTAACCATGCATCATCAGGAGTACGG
ATAAAATGCTTGATGGTCGGAAGAGGCATAAATTCCGTCAGCCAGTTTAGTCTGACCATCTCATCTGTAA
CATCATTGGCAACGCTACCTTTGCCATGTTTCAGAAACAACTCTGGCGCATCGGGCTTCCCATACAATCG
ATAGATTGTCGCACCTGATTGCCCGACATTATCGCGAGCCCATTTATACCCATATAAATCAGCATCCATG
TTGGAATTTAATCGCGGCCTAGAGCAAGACGTTTCCCGTTGAATATGGCTCATAACACCCCTTGTATTAC
TGTTTATGTAAGCAGACAGTTTTATTGTTCATGACCAAAATCCCTTAACGTGAGTTTTCGTTCCACTGAG
CGTCAGACCCCGTAGAAAAGATCAAAGGATCTTCTTGAGATCCTTTTTTTCTGCGCGTAATCTGCTGCTT
GCAAACAAAAAAACCACCGCTACCAGCGGTGGTTTGTTTGCCGGATCAAGAGCTACCAACTCTTTTTCCG
AAGGTAACTGGCTTCAGCAGAGCGCAGATACCAAATACTGTCCTTCTAGTGTAGCCGTAGTTAGGCCACC
ACTTCAAGAACTCTGTAGCACCGCCTACATACCTCGCTCTGCTAATCCTGTTACCAGTGGCTGCTGCCAG
TGGCGATAAGTCGTGTCTTACCGGGTTGGACTCAAGACGATAGTTACCGGATAAGGCGCAGCGGTCGGGC
TGAACGGGGGGTTCGTGCACACAGCCCAGCTTGGAGCGAACGACCTACACCGAACTGAGATACCTACAGC
GTGAGCTATGAGAAAGCGCCACGCTTCCCGAAGGGAGAAAGGCGGACAGGTATCCGGTAAGCGGCAGGGT
CGGAACAGGAGAGCGCACGAGGGAGCTTCCAGGGGGAAACGCCTGGTATCTTTATAGTCCTGTCGGGTTT
CGCCACCTCTGACTTGAGCGTCGATTTTTGTGATGCTCGTCAGGGGGGCGGAGCCTATGGAAAAACGCCA
GCAACGCGGCCTTTTTACGGTTCCTGGCCTTTTGCTGGCCTTTTGCTCACATGTTCTTTCCTGCGTTATC
CCCTGATTCTGTGGATAACCGTATTACCGCCTTTGAGTGAGCTGATACCGCT
Features (pLannotate 1.2.2; 23 found; start..end, strand, type, name):
      1..52      +  rep_origin     RSF ori (fragment): Plasmids containing the RSF 1030 origin of replication can be propagated in E. coli cells that contain additional plasmids with compatible origins.
     57..196     -  misc_feature   bom: basis of mobility region from pBR322
    298..489     -  CDS            rop: Rop protein, which maintains plasmids at low copy number; rop
    506..886     +  CDS            YPB1_ECOLX: Protein predicted: Swiss-Prot protein existence level 4. From Escherichia coli.
    958..1249    -  CDS            TcR (fragment): tetracycline efflux protein; tet; confers resistance to tetracycline
   1264..1285    -  protein_bind   CAP binding site: CAP binding activates transcription in the presence of cAMP. E. coli catabolite activator protein
   1298..2380    -  CDS            lacI: lac repressor; lacI; The lac repressor binds to the lac operator to inhibit transcription in E. coli. This inhibition can be relieved by adding lactose or isopropyl-β-D-thiogalactopyranoside (IPTG).
   2381..2458    -  promoter       lacI promoter: lacI
   2466..2745    -  CDS            TcR (fragment): tetracycline efflux protein; tet; confers resistance to tetracycline
   2767..2785    +  promoter       T7 promoter: promoter for bacteriophage T7 RNA polymerase
   2786..2810    +  protein_bind   lac operator: The lac repressor binds to the lac operator to inhibit transcription in E. coli. This inhibition can be relieved by adding lactose or isopropyl-β-D-thiogalactopyranoside (IPTG). lac repressor encoded by lacI
   2825..2847    +  RBS            RBS: efficient ribosome binding site from bacteriophage T7 gene 10 (Olins and Rangwala, 1989)
   2866..2882    +  CDS            capTEV™ (fragment): composite tag for in vivo biotinylation, TEV protease cleavage, and 6xHis tagging
   2893..2910    +  CDS            thrombin site: thrombin recognition and cleavage site
   2917..2937    +  CDS            TEV site: tobacco etch virus (TEV) protease recognition and cleavage site
   2941..3759    +  CDS            CASP13 (fragment): CASPD_BOVIN - Experimental evidence at protein level: Swiss-Prot protein existence level 1. Involved in the activation cascade of caspases responsible for apoptosis execution. Might function by either activating some proteins required for cell death or inactivating proteins necessary for cell survival. From Bos taurus (Bovine).
   3806..3823    +  CDS            9xHis (fragment): 9xHis affinity tag
   3833..3882    +  CDS            SET1 (fragment): solubility-enhancement tag derived from T7 phage gene 10B
   3890..3937    +  terminator     T7 terminator: transcription terminator for bacteriophage T7 RNA polymerase
   3974..4402    +  rep_origin     f1 ori (sequence partly withheld): f1 bacteriophage origin of replication; arrow indicates direction of (+) strand synthesis
   4455..4512    +  promoter       AmpR promoter (fragment): bla
   4521..5336    -  CDS            KanR: aminoglycoside phosphotransferase; aph(3')-Ia; confers resistance to kanamycin in bacteria or G418 (Geneticin®) in eukaryotes
   5458..6046    +  rep_origin     ori: high-copy-number ColE1/pMB1/pBR322/pUC origin of replication
