[The description below was written by a language model from this plasmid's Addgene catalogue record and pLannotate feature annotations shown in this document.]
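Description:
pET28_canine-Caspase-1/4_enzymatic-domain is a bacterial expression plasmid built on the pET28a backbone for overproducing the catalytic domain of the dog inflammatory caspase in E. coli. It is selected with kanamycin through the aph(3')-Ia KanR gene and replicates from a ColE1/pMB1-type origin. The backbone also carries the rop gene and the bom mobility region, plus an f1 phage origin. The catalogue lists it as high copy, although rop normally restrains copy number. Several short annotations, such as the tetracycline-resistance fragments, an AmpR promoter fragment and an RSF ori fragment, appear to be partial similarity matches to backbone sequence rather than functional parts.

The insert encodes amino acids 130–404 of Canis lupus familiaris caspase-1/4 (the gene is catalogued as CASP4, also known as CASP1) and was cloned between BamHI and EcoRI sites that both remain intact. The automated annotation labels this region as a fragment of bovine caspase-13, which reflects homology to a related inflammatory caspase, not a different insert. Expression is driven by a T7 promoter with an adjacent lac operator and the T7 gene 10 ribosome binding site. The plasmid-borne lacI keeps transcription repressed until IPTG induction in a host that supplies T7 RNA polymerase. A T7 terminator closes the transcription unit.

The protein carries an N-terminal His tag followed by a thrombin site and a TEV protease site, allowing metal-affinity purification and subsequent tag removal. A vector-derived His sequence also lies downstream of the insert, but the record does not indicate whether it is translated. The stated purpose is bacterial overexpression of the caspase enzymatic domain; the record gives no further detail on downstream applications.
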