Addgene plasmid #183383: pET28_canine-Caspase-1/4_enzymatic-domain
Purpose: Overexpression of catalytic domain of inflammatory caspase in bacteria
Depositing lab: Jonathan Kagan. Depositing organization: Boston Children's Hospital. Publication: Evolution-inspired redesign of the LPS receptor caspase-4 into an interleukin-1beta converting enzyme. Devant P, Cao A, Kagan JC. Sci Immunol. 2021 Aug 10;6(62). doi: 10.1126/sciimmunol.abh3567. PubMed 34734155.
Backbone
  Vector backbone: pET28a
  Backbone size w/o insert (bp): 5400
  Vector type: Bacterial Expression
Growth in bacteria
  Bacterial resistance: Kanamycin, 50 μg/mL
  Growth temperature: 37°C
  Growth strain: DH5alpha
  Copy number: High Copy
Gene/Insert
  Gene/Insert name: Caspase-1/4 (AA130-404)
  Species: Canis lupus familiaris
  Insert size (bp): 1000
  Entrez Gene: CASP4 (a.k.a. CASP1)
  Promoter: T7
  Tag / fusion protein: His-TEV (N terminal on insert)
  Cloning method: Restriction Enzyme; 5′ cloning site BamHI (not destroyed); 3′ cloning site EcoRI (not destroyed)
  Sequencing primers: 5′ T7-fwd; 3′ T7-term
Terms and licenses: Academic/Nonprofit Terms; Industry Terms: Not Available to Industry
How to cite: pET28_canine-Caspase-1/4_enzymatic-domain was a gift from Jonathan Kagan (Addgene plasmid # 183383 ; http://n2t.net/addgene:183383 ; RRID:Addgene_183383)
